>Addgene plasmid #143112 | TFORF1419 | addgene full sequence | sequence record 397821 | Addgene NGS Result
TTAATGTAGTCTTATGCAATACTCTTGTAGTCTTGCAACATGGTAACGATGAGTTAGCAACATGCCTTAC
AAGGAGAGAAAAAGCACCGTGCATGCCGATTGGTGGAAGTAAGGTGGTACGATCGTGCCTTATTAGGAAG
GCAACAGACGGGTCTGACATGGATTGGACGAACCACTGAATTGCCGCATTGCAGAGATATTGTATTTAAG
TGCCTAGCTCGATACATAAACGGGTCTCTCTGGTTAGACCAGATCTGAGCCTGGGAGCTCTCTGGCTAAC
TAGGGAACCCACTGCTTAAGCCTCAATAAAGCTTGCCTTGAGTGCTTCAAGTAGTGTGTGCCCGTCTGTT
GTGTGACTCTGGTAACTAGAGATCCCTCAGACCCTTTTAGTCAGTGTGGAAAATCTCTAGCAGTGGCGCC
CGAACAGGGACTTGAAAGCGAAAGGGAAACCAGAGGAGCTCTCTCGACGCAGGACTCGGCTTGCTGAAGC
GCGCACGGCAAGAGGCGAGGGGCGGCGACTGGTGAGTACGCCAAAAATTTTGACTAGCGGAGGCTAGAAG
GAGAGAGATGGGTGCGAGAGCGTCAGTATTAAGCGGGGGAGAATTAGATCGCGATGGGAAAAAATTCGGT
TAAGGCCAGGGGGAAAGAAAAAATATAAATTAAAACATATAGTATGGGCAAGCAGGGAGCTAGAACGATT
CGCAGTTAATCCTGGCCTGTTAGAAACATCAGAAGGCTGTAGACAAATACTGGGACAGCTACAACCATCC
CTTCAGACAGGATCAGAAGAACTTAGATCATTATATAATACAGTAGCAACCCTCTATTGTGTGCATCAAA
GGATAGAGATAAAAGACACCAAGGAAGCTTTAGACAAGATAGAGGAAGAGCAAAACAAAAGTAAGACCAC
CGCACAGCAAGCGGCCGCTGATCTTCAGACCTGGAGGAGGAGATATGAGGGACAATTGGAGAAGTGAATT
ATATAAATATAAAGTAGTAAAAATTGAACCATTAGGAGTAGCACCCACCAAGGCAAAGAGAAGAGTGGTG
CAGAGAGAAAAAAGAGCAGTGGGAATAGGAGCTTTGTTCCTTGGGTTCTTGGGAGCAGCAGGAAGCACTA
TGGGCGCAGCGTCAATGACGCTGACGGTACAGGCCAGACAATTATTGTCTGGTATAGTGCAGCAGCAGAA
CAATTTGCTGAGGGCTATTGAGGCGCAACAGCATCTGTTGCAACTCACAGTCTGGGGCATCAAGCAGCTC
CAGGCAAGAATCCTGGCTGTGGAAAGATACCTAAAGGATCAACAGCTCCTGGGGATTTGGGGTTGCTCTG
GAAAACTCATTTGCACCACTGCTGTGCCTTGGAATGCTAGTTGGAGTAATAAATCTCTGGAACAGATTTG
GAATCACACGACCTGGATGGAGTGGGACAGAGAAATTAACAATTACACAAGCTTAATACACTCCTTAATT
GAAGAATCGCAAAACCAGCAAGAAAAGAATGAACAAGAATTATTGGAATTAGATAAATGGGCAAGTTTGT
GGAATTGGTTTAACATAACAAATTGGCTGTGGTATATAAAATTATTCATAATGATAGTAGGAGGCTTGGT
AGGTTTAAGAATAGTTTTTGCTGTACTTTCTATAGTGAATAGAGTTAGGCAGGGATATTCACCATTATCG
TTTCAGACCCACCTCCCAACCCCGAGGGGACCCATGCATTGCATCTCAATTAGTCAGCAACCAGGTGTGG
AAAGTCCCCAGGCTCCCCAGCAGGCAGAAGTATGCAAAGCATGCGTCTCAATTAGTCAGCAACCATAGTC
CCGCCCCTAACTCCGCCCATCCCGCCCCTAACTCCGCCCAGTTCCGCCCATTCTCCGCCCCATGGCTGAC
TAATTTTTTTTATTTATGCAGAGGCCGAGGCCGCCTCGGCCTCTGAGCTATTCCAGAAGTAGTGAGGAGG
CTTTTTTGGAGGCCTAGGCTTTTGCAAAAAGCTTTCTAGAGGTACCACCGGAGCTTACCATGACCGAGTA
CAAGCCCACGGTGCGCCTCGCCACCCGCGACGACGTCCCCAGGGCCGTACGCACCCTCGCCGCCGCGTTC
GCCGACTACCCCGCCACGCGCCACACCGTCGATCCGGACCGCCACATCGAGCGGGTCACCGAGCTGCAAG
AACTCTTCCTCACGCGCGTCGGGCTCGACATCGGCAAGGTGTGGGTCGCGGACGACGGCGCCGCCGTGGC
GGTCTGGACCACGCCGGAGAGCGTCGAAGCGGGGGCGGTGTTCGCCGAGATCGGCCCGCGCATGGCCGAG
TTGAGCGGTTCCCGGCTGGCCGCGCAGCAACAGATGGAAGGCCTCCTGGCGCCGCACCGGCCCAAGGAGC
CCGCGTGGTTCCTGGCCACCGTCGGCGTCTCGCCCGACCACCAGGGCAAGGGTCTGGGCAGCGCCGTCGT
GCTCCCCGGAGTGGAGGCGGCCGAGCGCGCCGGGGTGCCCGCCTTCCTGGAGACCTCCGCGCCCCGCAAC
CTCCCCTTCTACGAGCGGCTCGGCTTCACCGTCACCGCCGACGTCGAGGTGCCCGAAGGACCGCGCACCT
GGTGCATGACCCGCAAGCCCGGTGCCAGTTAACGAATTCTAGATCTTGAGACAAATGGCAGTATTCATCC
ACAATTTTAAAAGAAAAGGGGGGATTGGGGGGTACAGTGCAGGGGAAAGAATAGTAGACATAATAGCAAC
AGACATACAAACTAAAGAATTACAAAAACAAATTACAAAAATTCAAAATTTTCGGGTTTATTACAGGGAC
AGCAGAGATCCACTTTGGCGCCGGCTCGAGGCCTGCAGGTGCAAAGATGGATAAAGTTTTAAACAGAGAG
GAATCTTTGCAGCTAATGGACCTTCTAGGTCTTGAAAGGAGTGGGAATTGGCTCCGGTGCCCGTCAGTGG
GCAGAGCGCACATCGCCCACAGTCCCCGAGAAGTTGGGGGGAGGGGTCGGCAATTGAACCGGTGCCTAGA
GAAGGTGGCGCGGGGTAAACTGGGAAAGTGATGTCGTGTACTGGCTCCGCCTTTTTCCCGAGGGTGGGGG
AGAACCGTATATAAGTGCAGTAGTCGCCGTGAACGTTCTTTTTCGCAACGGGTTTGCCGCCAGAACACAG
GTAAGTGCCGTGTGTGGTTCCCGCGGGCCTGGCCTCTTTACGGGTTATGGCCCTTGCGTGCCTTGAATTA
CTTCCACCTGGCTGCAGTACGTGATTCTTGATCCCGAGCTTCGGGTTGGAAGTGGGTGGGAGAGTTCGAG
GCCTTGCGCTTAAGGAGCCCCTTCGCCTCGTGCTTGAGTTGAGGCCTGGCCTGGGCGCTGGGGCCGCCGC
GTGCGAATCTGGTGGCACCTTCGCGCCTGTCTCGCTGCTTTCGATAAGTCTCTAGCCATTTAAAATTTTT
GATGACCTGCTGCGACGCTTTTTTTCTGGCAAGATAGTCTTGTAAATGCGGGCCAAGATCTGCACACTGG
TATTTCGGTTTTTGGGGCCGCGGGCGGCGACGGGGCCCGTGCGTCCCAGCGCACATGTTCGGCGAGGCGG
GGCCTGCGAGCGCGGCCACCGAGAATCGGACGGGGGTAGTCTCAAGCTGGCCGGCCTGCTCTGGTGCCTG
GCCTCGCGCCGCCGTGTATCGCCCCGCCCTGGGCGGCAAGGCTGGCCCGGTCGGCACCAGTTGCGTGAGC
GGAAAGATGGCCGCTTCCCGGCCCTGCTGCAGGGAGCTCAAAATGGAGGACGCGGCGCTCGGGAGAGCGG
GCGGGTGAGTCACCCACACAAAGGAAAAGGGCCTTTCCGTCCTCAGCCGTCGCTTCATGTGACTCCACGG
AGTACCGGGCGCCGTCCAGGCACCTCGATTAGTTCTCGAGCTTTTGGAGTACGTCGTCTTTAGGTTGGGG
GGAGGGGTTTTATGCGATGGAGTTTCCCCACACTGAGTGGGTGGAGACTGAAGTTAGGCCAGCTTGGCAC
TTGATGTAATTCTCCTTGGAATTTGCCCTTTTTGAGTTTGGATCTTGGTTCATTCTCAAGCCTCAGACAG
TGGTTCAAAGTTTTTTTCTTCCATTTCAGGTGTCGTGAGGCTAGCACCGCCACCATGGAGTGGAGGAATA
AGAAAAGGAGCGATTGGCTGTCGATGGTGCTCAGAACTGCTGGAGTGGAGGAAGCCTTTGGGTCTGAAGT
GTCTGTGAGACCTCACAGAAGAGCACCCCTGGGCTCCACTTACCTGCCCCCTGCTCCTTCAGGGATGGAG
GCAATGGCGGCCAGCACTTCCCTGCCTGACCCTGGAGACTTTGACCGGAACGTGCCCCGGATCTGTGGGG
TGTGTGGAGACCGAGCCACTGGCTTTCACTTCAATGCTATGACCTGTGAAGGCTGCAAAGGCTTCTTCAG
GCGAAGCATGAAGCGGAAGGCACTATTCACCTGCCCCTTCAACGGGGACTGCCGCATCACCAAGGACAAC
CGACGCCACTGCCAGGCCTGCCGGCTCAAACGCTGTGTGGACATCGGCATGATGAAGGAGTTCATTCTGA
CAGATGAGGAAGTGCAGAGGAAGCGGGAGATGATCCTGAAGCGGAAGGAGGAGGAGGCCTTGAAGGACAG
TCTGCGGCCCAAGCTGTCTGAGGAGCAGCAGCGCATCATTGCCATACTGCTGGACGCCCACCATAAGACC
TACGACCCCACCTACTCCGACTTCTGCCAGTTCCGGCCTCCAGTTCGTGTGAATGATGGTGGAGGGAGCC
ATCCTTCCAGGCCCAACTCCAGACACACTCCCAGCTTCTCTGGGGACTCCTCCTCCTCCTGCTCAGATCA
CTGTATCACCTCTTCAGACATGATGGACTCGTCCAGCTTCTCCAATCTGGATCTGAGTGAAGAAGATTCA
GATGACCCTTCTGTGACCCTAGAGCTGTCCCAGCTCTCCATGCTGCCCCACCTGGCTGACCTGGTCAGTT
ACAGCATCCAAAAGGTCATTGGCTTTGCTAAGATGATACCAGGATTCAGAGACCTCACCTCTGAGGACCA
GATCGTACTGCTGAAGTCAAGTGCCATTGAGGTCATCATGTTGCGCTCCAATGAGTCCTTCACCATGGAC
GACATGTCCTGGACCTGTGGCAACCAAGACTACAAGTACCGCGTCAGTGACGTGACCAAAGCCGGACACA
GCCTGGAGCTGATTGAGCCCCTCATCAAGTTCCAGGTGGGACTGAAGAAGCTGAACTTGCATGAGGAGGA
GCATGTCCTGCTCATGGCCATCTGCATCGTCTCCCCAGATCGTCCTGGGGTGCAGGACGCCGCGCTGATT
GAGGCCATCCAGGACCGCCTGTCCAACACACTGCAGACGTACATCCGCTGCCGCCACCCGCCCCCGGGCA
GCCACCTGCTCTATGCCAAGATGATCCAGAAGCTAGCCGACCTGCGCAGCCTCAATGAGGAGCACTCCAA
GCAGTACCGCTGCCTCTCCTTCCAGCCTGAGTGCAGCATGAAGCTAACGCCCCTTGTGCTCGAAGTGTTT
GGCAATGAGATCTCCTAGTAATGAACTAGTCCGTAACTTGAAAGTATTTCGATTTCTTGGCTTTATATAT
CTTGTGGAAAGGACGATAATGCTTTGAGTCTGGGTGTGACACGCGTTAAGTCGACAATCAACCTCTGGAT
TACAAAATTTGTGAAAGATTGACTGGTATTCTTAACTATGTTGCTCCTTTTACGCTATGTGGATACGCTG
CTTTAATGCCTTTGTATCATGCTATTGCTTCCCGTATGGCTTTCATTTTCTCCTCCTTGTATAAATCCTG
GTTGCTGTCTCTTTATGAGGAGTTGTGGCCCGTTGTCAGGCAACGTGGCGTGGTGTGCACTGTGTTTGCT
GACGCAACCCCCACTGGTTGGGGCATTGCCACCACCTGTCAGCTCCTTTCCGGGACTTTCGCTTTCCCCC
TCCCTATTGCCACGGCGGAACTCATCGCCGCCTGCCTTGCCCGCTGCTGGACAGGGGCTCGGCTGTTGGG
CACTGACAATTCCGTGGTGTTGTCGGGGAAATCATCGTCCTTTCCTTGGCTGCTCGCCTGTGTTGCCACC
TGGATTCTGCGCGGGACGTCCTTCTGCTACGTCCCTTCGGCCCTCAATCCAGCGGACCTTCCTTCCCGCG
GCCTGCTGCCGGCTCTGCGGCCTCTTCCGCGTCTTCGCCTTCGCCCTCAGACGAGTCGGATCTCCCTTTG
GGCCGCCTCCCCGCGTCGACTTTAAGACCAATGACTTACAAGGCAGCTGTAGATCTTAGCCACTTTTTAA
AAGAAAAGGGGGGACTGGAAGGGCTAATTCACTCCCAACGAAGACAAGATCTGCTTTTTGCTTGTACTGG
GTCTCTCTGGTTAGACCAGATCTGAGCCTGGGAGCTCTCTGGCTAACTAGGGAACCCACTGCTTAAGCCT
CAATAAAGCTTGCCTTGAGTGCTTCAAGTAGTGTGTGCCCGTCTGTTGTGTGACTCTGGTAACTAGAGAT
CCCTCAGACCCTTTTAGTCAGTGTGGAAAATCTCTAGCAGTACGTATAGTAGTTCATGTCATCTTATTAT
TCAGTATTTATAACTTGCAAAGAAATGAATATCAGAGAGTGAGAGGAACTTGTTTATTGCAGCTTATAAT
GGTTACAAATAAAGCAATAGCATCACAAATTTCACAAATAAAGCATTTTTTTCACTGCATTCTAGTTGTG
GTTTGTCCAAACTCATCAATGTATCTTATCATGTCTGGCTCTAGCTATCCCGCCCCTAACTCCGCCCATC
CCGCCCCTAACTCCGCCCAGTTCCGCCCATTCTCCGCCCCATGGCTGACTAATTTTTTTTATTTATGCAG
AGGCCGAGGCCGCCTCGGCCTCTGAGCTATTCCAGAAGTAGTGAGGAGGCTTTTTTGGAGGCCTAGGGAC
GTACCCAATTCGCCCTATAGTGAGTCGTATTACGCGCGCTCACTGGCCGTCGTTTTACAACGTCGTGACT
GGGAAAACCCTGGCGTTACCCAACTTAATCGCCTTGCAGCACATCCCCCTTTCGCCAGCTGGCGTAATAG
CGAAGAGGCCCGCACCGATCGCCCTTCCCAACAGTTGCGCAGCCTGAATGGCGAATGGG
[124 nt withheld, positions 7130-7253]
C
[91 nt withheld, positions 7255-7345]
A
[49 nt withheld, positions 7347-7395]
CCTTTGACGTTGGAGTCCACGTTCTTT
[37 nt withheld, positions 7423-7459]
ACCCTATCTCGGTCTATTCTTTTGATTTATAAGGGATTTTGCCGATTTCGGCCTATTGGTTAAAAAATGA
GCTGATTTAACAAAAATTTAACGCGAATTTTAACAAAATATTAACGCTTACAATTTAGGTGGCACTTTTC
GGGGAAATGTGCGCGGAACCCCTATTTGTTTATTTTTCTAAATACATTCAAATATGTATCCGCTCATGAG
ACAATAACCCTGATAAATGCTTCAATAATATTGAAAAAGGAAGAGTATGAGTATTCAACATTTCCGTGTC
GCCCTTATTCCCTTTTTTGCGGCATTTTGCCTTCCTGTTTTTGCTCACCCAGAAACGCTGGTGAAAGTAA
AAGATGCTGAAGATCAGTTGGGTGCACGAGTGGGTTACATCGAACTGGATCTCAACAGCGGTAAGATCCT
TGAGAGTTTTCGCCCCGAAGAACGTTTTCCAATGATGAGCACTTTTAAAGTTCTGCTATGTGGCGCGGTA
TTATCCCGTATTGACGCCGGGCAAGAGCAACTCGGTCGCCGCATACACTATTCTCAGAATGACTTGGTTG
AGTACTCACCAGTCACAGAAAAGCATCTTACGGATGGCATGACAGTAAGAGAATTATGCAGTGCTGCCAT
AACCATGAGTGATAACACTGCGGCCAACTTACTTCTGACAACGATCGGAGGACCGAAGGAGCTAACCGCT
TTTTTGCACAACATGGGGGATCATGTAACTCGCCTTGATCGTTGGGAACCGGAGCTGAATGAAGCCATAC
CAAACGACGAGCGTGACACCACGATGCCTGTAGCAATGGCAACAACGTTGCGCAAACTATTAACTGGCGA
ACTACTTACTCTAGCTTCCCGGCAACAATTAATAGACTGGATGGAGGCGGATAAAGTTGCAGGACCACTT
CTGCGCTCGGCCCTTCCGGCTGGCTGGTTTATTGCTGATAAATCTGGAGCCGGTGAGCGTGGGTCTCGCG
GTATCATTGCAGCACTGGGGCCAGATGGTAAGCCCTCCCGTATCGTAGTTATCTACACGACGGGGAGTCA
GGCAACTATGGATGAACGAAATAGACAGATCGCTGAGATAGGTGCCTCACTGATTAAGCATTGGTAACTG
TCAGACCAAGTTTACTCATATATACTTTAGATTGATTTAAAACTTCATTTTTAATTTAAAAGGATCTAGG
TGAAGATCCTTTTTGATAATCTCATGACCAAAATCCCTTAACGTGAGTTTTCGTTCCACTGAGCGTCAGA
CCCCGTAGAAAAGATCAAAGGATCTTCTTGAGATCCTTTTTTTCTGCGCGTAATCTGCTGCTTGCAAACA
AAAAAACCACCGCTACCAGCGGTGGTTTGTTTGCCGGATCAAGAGCTACCAACTCTTTTTCCGAAGGTAA
CTGGCTTCAGCAGAGCGCAGATACCAAATACTGTTCTTCTAGTGTAGCCGTAGTTAGGCCACCACTTCAA
GAACTCTGTAGCACCGCCTACATACCTCGCTCTGCTAATCCTGTTACCAGTGGCTGCTGCCAGTGGCGAT
AAGTCGTGTCTTACCGGGTTGGACTCAAGACGATAGTTACCGGATAAGGCGCAGCGGTCGGGCTGAACGG
GGGGTTCGTGCACACAGCCCAGCTTGGAGCGAACGACCTACACCGAACTGAGATACCTACAGCGTGAGCT
ATGAGAAAGCGCCACGCTTCCCGAAGGGAGAAAGGCGGACAGGTATCCGGTAAGCGGCAGGGTCGGAACA
GGAGAGCGCACGAGGGAGCTTCCAGGGGGAAACGCCTGGTATCTTTATAGTCCTGTCGGGTTTCGCCACC
TCTGACTTGAGCGTCGATTTTTGTGATGCTCGTCAGGGGGGCGGAGCCTATGGAAAAACGCCAGCAACGC
GGCCTTTTTACGGTTCCTGGCCTTTTGCTGGCCTTTTGCTCACATGTTCTTTCCTGCGTTATCCCCTGAT
TCTGTGGATAACCGTATTACCGCCTTTGAGTGAGCTGATACCGCTCGCCGCAGCCGAACGACCGAGCGCA
GCGAGTCAGTGAGCGAGGAAGCGGAAGAGCGCCCAATACGCAAACCGCCTCTCCCCGCGCGTTGGCCGAT
TCATTAATGCAGCTGGCACGACAGGTTTCCCGACTGGAAAGCGGGCAGTGAGCGCAACGCAATTAATGTG
AGTTAGCTCACTCATTAGGCACCCCAGGCTTTACACTTTATGCTTCCGGCTCGTATGTTGTGTGGAATTG
TGAGCGGATAACAATTTCACACAGGAAACAGCTATGACCATGATTACGCCAAGCGCGCAATTAACCCTCA
CTAAAGGGAACAAAAGCTGGAGCTGCAAGC
Features (pLannotate 1.2.2; 31 found; start..end, strand, type, name):
      5..231     +  promoter       RSV promoter: Rous sarcoma virus enhancer/promoter
    232..412     +  LTR            5' LTR (truncated): truncated 5' long terminal repeat (LTR) from HIV-1
    459..584     +  misc_feature   HIV-1 Ψ: packaging signal of human immunodeficiency virus type 1
    568..931     +  CDS            HIV-1 gag (fragment): gag protein from human immunodeficiency virus 1; gag
   1077..1310    +  misc_feature   RRE: The Rev response element (RRE) of HIV-1 allows for Rev-dependent mRNA export from the nucleus to the cytoplasm.
   1687..1713    +  CDS            Rev (fragment): human immunodeficiency virus 1 (HIV-1) Rev protein; rev; enhances nuclear export of unspliced and incompletely spliced viral mRNAs
   1720..1743    +  promoter       SV40 promoter (fragment): SV40 early promoter
   1744..1815    +  promoter       SV40 promoter (fragment): SV40 enhancer and early promoter
   1839..1974    +  rep_origin     SV40 ori: SV40 origin of replication
   2020..2616    +  CDS            PuroR (fragment): puromycin N-acetyltransferase; pac from Streptomyces; confers resistance to puromycin
   2665..2782    +  misc_feature   cPPT/CTS: central polypurine tract and central termination sequence of HIV-1
   2847..2913    +  CDS            small t antigen (fragment): SV40 (simian virus 40) small t antigen
   2920..4098    +  promoter       EF-1α promoter: strong constitutive promoter for human elongation factor EF-1α
   4265..5545    +  CDS            VDR: VDR_HUMAN - Also known as NR1I1. Experimental evidence at protein level: Swiss-Prot protein existence level 1. Nuclear receptor for calcitriol, the active form of vitamin D3 which mediates the action of this vitamin on cells (PubMed:28698609, PubMed:16913708, PubMed:15728261, PubMed:10678179). Enters the nucleus upon vitamin D3 binding where it forms heterodimers with the retinoid X receptor/RXR (PubMed:28698609). The VDR-RXR heterodimers bind to specific response elements on DNA and activate the transcription of vitamin D3-responsive target genes (PubMed:28698609). Plays a central role in cal
   5561..5614    +  promoter       U6 promoter (fragment): RNA polymerase III promoter for human U6 snRNA
   5656..6244    +  misc_feature   WPRE: woodchuck hepatitis virus posttranscriptional regulatory element
   6295..6314    +  misc_feature   cPPT/CTS (fragment): central polypurine tract and central termination sequence of HIV-1
   6316..6549    +  LTR            3' LTR (ΔU3): self-inactivating 3' long terminal repeat (LTR) from HIV-1
   6627..6748    +  polyA_signal   SV40 poly(A) signal: SV40 polyadenylation signal
   6788..6923    +  rep_origin     SV40 ori: SV40 origin of replication
   6944..6962    -  promoter       T7 promoter: promoter for bacteriophage T7 RNA polymerase
   6970..7125    +  CDS            lacZα (fragment): LacZα fragment of β-galactosidase; lacZ fragment
   7130..7558    +  rep_origin     f1 ori (sequence partly withheld): f1 bacteriophage origin of replication; arrow indicates direction of (+) strand synthesis
   7611..7715    +  promoter       AmpR promoter: bla
   7716..8576    +  CDS            AmpR: β-lactamase; bla; confers resistance to ampicillin, carbenicillin, and related antibiotics
   8747..9335    +  rep_origin     ori: high-copy-number ColE1/pMB1/pBR322/pUC origin of replication
   9518..9610    +  CDS            lacI (fragment): lac repressor; lacI; The lac repressor binds to the lac operator to inhibit transcription in E. coli. This inhibition can be relieved by adding lactose or isopropyl-β-D-thiogalactopyranoside (IPTG).
   9623..9644    +  protein_bind   CAP binding site: CAP binding activates transcription in the presence of cAMP. E. coli catabolite activator protein
   9659..9689    +  promoter       lac promoter: promoter for the E. coli lac operon
   9697..9713    +  protein_bind   lac operator: The lac repressor binds to the lac operator to inhibit transcription in E. coli. This inhibition can be relieved by adding lactose or isopropyl-β-D-thiogalactopyranoside (IPTG). lac repressor encoded by lacI
   9758..9776    +  promoter       T3 promoter: promoter for bacteriophage T3 RNA polymerase
