[The description below was written by a language model from this plasmid's Addgene catalogue record and pLannotate feature annotations shown in this document.]
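Description:
TFORF1419 is a third-generation-style, self-inactivating lentiviral expression plasmid built on the pLX_TRC317 backbone, one member of a barcoded human transcription factor ORF collection. It is maintained in E. coli through a high-copy ColE1/pUC origin and an ampicillin resistance gene (β-lactamase), and also carries an f1 origin and remnants of a lac/T7/T3 cloning region. The depositor warns that the plasmid may recombine, as is common for LTR-containing vectors.

The viral genome is transcribed from an RSV promoter fused to a truncated HIV-1 5' LTR and contains the Ψ packaging signal with a partial gag sequence, the Rev response element for nuclear export of the full-length RNA, a cPPT/CTS, and a ΔU3 3' LTR that inactivates LTR promoter activity after integration, followed by an SV40 polyadenylation signal. Within this frame there are two cassettes: an SV40 early promoter driving puromycin N-acetyltransferase for selection of transduced mammalian cells, and an EF-1α promoter driving the human VDR ORF, which encodes the vitamin D3 nuclear receptor that heterodimerises with RXR to activate target genes. A WPRE downstream of the ORF enhances transcript expression. The catalogue states that each construct carries a unique 24-bp barcode; it is not annotated in the feature table, so its position is not given. The Entrez field names VAX2, but the insert name, the depositor's transcript references and the annotated coding sequence all indicate VDR.

The vector is intended for overexpressing VDR in mammalian cells, individually or in pooled screens of transcription factors, where the barcode identifies which factor each cell received.
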