Addgene plasmid #143112: TFORF1419
Purpose: Lentiviral vector for overexpressing transcription factor ORFs with unique 24-bp barcodes. Barcodes facilitate identification of transcription factors in pooled screens.
Depositing lab: Feng Zhang. Depositing organization: Broad Institute. Publication: A transcription factor atlas of directed differentiation. Joung J, Ma S, Tay T, Geiger-Schuller KR, Kirchgatterer PC, Verdine VK, Guo B, Arias-Garcia MA, Allen WE, Singh A, Kuksenko O, Abudayyeh OO, Gootenberg JS, Fu Z, Macrae RK, Buenrostro JD, Regev A, Zhang F. Cell. 2023 Jan 5;186(1):209-229.e26. doi: 10.1016/j.cell.2022.11.026. PubMed 36608654.
Backbone
  Vector backbone: pLX_TRC317
  Backbone manufacturer: Broad Institute Genetic Perturbation Platform
  Backbone size w/o insert (bp): 8264
  Vector type: Mammalian Expression, Lentiviral
  Selectable markers: Puromycin
Growth in bacteria
  Bacterial resistance: Ampicillin, 100 μg/mL
  Growth temperature: 37°C
  Growth strain: NEB Stable
  Copy number: High Copy
Gene/Insert
  Gene/Insert name: VDR
  Species: H. sapiens (human)
  Insert size (bp): 1535
  Entrez Gene: VAX2 (a.k.a. DRES93)
  Promoter: EF1a
  Cloning method: Unknown
  Sequencing primers: 5′ GGGTGGAGACTGAAGTTAGGCCAG; 3′ CACATAGCGTAAAAGGAGCAACATAG
Terms and licenses: Academic/Nonprofit Terms; Industry Terms: Not Available to Industry
Depositor comments: NM_001017536,ENST00000550325 . The transcription factor ORF portion of this plasmid was synthesized by Genewiz. Please test multiple small colonies in case of plasmid recombination. To make this collection available in a timely manner, a portion of this collection was not fully sequenced by Addgene. If an Addgene verified full plasmid sequence is not available, please contact us prior to placing an order to request the full sequence.
How to cite: TFORF1419 was a gift from Feng Zhang (Addgene plasmid # 143112 ; http://n2t.net/addgene:143112 ; RRID:Addgene_143112)
