>Addgene plasmid #143112 | TFORF1419 | depositor partial sequence | sequence record 281474 | Insert
ACCGCCACCATGGAGTGGAGGAATAAGAAAAGGAGCGATTGGCTGTCGATGGTGCTCAGAACTGCTGGAG
TGGAGGAAGCCTTTGGGTCTGAAGTGTCTGTGAGACCTCACAGAAGAGCACCCCTGGGCTCCACTTACCT
GCCCCCTGCTCCTTCAGGGATGGAGGCAATGGCGGCCAGCACTTCCCTGCCTGACCCTGGAGACTTTGAC
CGGAACGTGCCCCGGATCTGTGGGGTGTGTGGAGACCGAGCCACTGGCTTTCACTTCAATGCTATGACCT
GTGAAGGCTGCAAAGGCTTCTTCAGGCGAAGCATGAAGCGGAAGGCACTATTCACCTGCCCCTTCAACGG
GGACTGCCGCATCACCAAGGACAACCGACGCCACTGCCAGGCCTGCCGGCTCAAACGCTGTGTGGACATC
GGCATGATGAAGGAGTTCATTCTGACAGATGAGGAAGTGCAGAGGAAGCGGGAGATGATCCTGAAGCGGA
AGGAGGAGGAGGCCTTGAAGGACAGTCTGCGGCCCAAGCTGTCTGAGGAGCAGCAGCGCATCATTGCCAT
ACTGCTGGACGCCCACCATAAGACCTACGACCCCACCTACTCCGACTTCTGCCAGTTCCGGCCTCCAGTT
CGTGTGAATGATGGTGGAGGGAGCCATCCTTCCAGGCCCAACTCCAGACACACTCCCAGCTTCTCTGGGG
ACTCCTCCTCCTCCTGCTCAGATCACTGTATCACCTCTTCAGACATGATGGACTCGTCCAGCTTCTCCAA
TCTGGATCTGAGTGAAGAAGATTCAGATGACCCTTCTGTGACCCTAGAGCTGTCCCAGCTCTCCATGCTG
CCCCACCTGGCTGACCTGGTCAGTTACAGCATCCAAAAGGTCATTGGCTTTGCTAAGATGATACCAGGAT
TCAGAGACCTCACCTCTGAGGACCAGATCGTACTGCTGAAGTCAAGTGCCATTGAGGTCATCATGTTGCG
CTCCAATGAGTCCTTCACCATGGACGACATGTCCTGGACCTGTGGCAACCAAGACTACAAGTACCGCGTC
AGTGACGTGACCAAAGCCGGACACAGCCTGGAGCTGATTGAGCCCCTCATCAAGTTCCAGGTGGGACTGA
AGAAGCTGAACTTGCATGAGGAGGAGCATGTCCTGCTCATGGCCATCTGCATCGTCTCCCCAGATCGTCC
TGGGGTGCAGGACGCCGCGCTGATTGAGGCCATCCAGGACCGCCTGTCCAACACACTGCAGACGTACATC
CGCTGCCGCCACCCGCCCCCGGGCAGCCACCTGCTCTATGCCAAGATGATCCAGAAGCTAGCCGACCTGC
GCAGCCTCAATGAGGAGCACTCCAAGCAGTACCGCTGCCTCTCCTTCCAGCCTGAGTGCAGCATGAAGCT
AACGCCCCTTGTGCTCGAAGTGTTTGGCAATGAGATCTCCTAGTAATGAACTAGTCCGTAACTTGAAAGT
ATTTCGATTTCTTGGCTTTATATATCTTGTGGAAAGGACGATAATGCTTTGAGTCTGGGTGTGAC
