>Addgene plasmid #143112 | TFORF1419 | depositor partial sequence | sequence record 281475 | Barcode
TAATGCTTTGAGTCTGGGTGTGAC
